Addgene plasmid #40928: pCMV5-Flag-EPLIN alpha
Depositing lab: Elizabeth Luna & Scott Maul. Depositing organization: University of California, Los Angeles (UCLA). Publication: Inhibition of anchorage-independent growth of transformed NIH3T3 cells by epithelial protein lost in neoplasm (EPLIN) requires localization of EPLIN to actin cytoskeleton. Song Y, Maul RS, Gerbin CS, Chang DD. Mol Biol Cell. 2002 Apr;13(4):1408-16. 10.1091/mbc.01-08-0414 PubMed 11950948.
Backbone
  Vector backbone: pCMV5-Flag
  Vector type: Mammalian Expression
Growth in bacteria
  Bacterial resistance: Ampicillin, 100 μg/mL
  Growth temperature: 37°C
  Growth strain: JM109
  Copy number: Unknown
Gene/Insert
  Gene/Insert name: EPLIN alpha
  Species: H. sapiens (human)
  Insert size (bp): 1800
  Entrez Gene: LIMA1 (a.k.a. EPLIN, LDLCQ8, SREBP3)
  Tag / fusion protein: Flag (N terminal on backbone)
  Cloning method: Restriction Enzyme; 5′ cloning site BamHI (not destroyed); 3′ cloning site SalI (not destroyed)
  Sequencing primers: 5′ unknown; 3′ unknown
Resource information
  A portion of this plasmid was derived from a plasmid made by: Raymond S. Maul
Terms and licenses: Academic/Nonprofit Terms; Industry Terms: Not Available to Industry
How to cite: pCMV5-Flag-EPLIN alpha was a gift from Elizabeth Luna & Scott Maul (Addgene plasmid # 40928 ; http://n2t.net/addgene:40928 ; RRID:Addgene_40928)
