[The description below was written by a language model from this plasmid's Addgene catalogue record.]
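Description:
pCMV5-Flag-EPLIN alpha is a mammalian expression plasmid built on the pCMV5-Flag backbone and carrying the human EPLIN alpha coding sequence, an insert of about 1.8 kb. EPLIN (epithelial protein lost in neoplasm) is the product of the LIMA1 gene, and alpha is one of its named isoforms. The insert was placed between BamHI and SalI sites, both of which remain intact, so the fragment can be excised or exchanged. A Flag epitope supplied by the backbone is fused to the N terminus of the protein, allowing detection or immunoprecipitation of the exogenous protein with anti-Flag antibodies and distinguishing it from endogenous EPLIN. The record does not explicitly list the promoter, although the backbone name implies that expression is driven by a cytomegalovirus immediate-early promoter, as is usual for the pCMV series. No mammalian selection marker is recorded, which suggests use mainly in transient transfection.

In bacteria the plasmid is selected with ampicillin. The origin of replication is not stated and the copy number is listed as unknown. No feature table accompanies the entry, so details such as the polyadenylation signal or other backbone elements cannot be confirmed.

The associated publication examined how EPLIN suppresses anchorage-independent growth of transformed NIH3T3 cells and found that this activity depends on localization of EPLIN to the actin cytoskeleton. The construct is therefore suited to overexpressing tagged EPLIN alpha in cultured mammalian cells to study its subcellular distribution, its association with actin structures, and its effects on cell growth and transformation.
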