>Addgene plasmid #40928 | pCMV5-Flag-EPLIN alpha | addgene partial sequence | sequence record 56119 | CMV-F 5'-CGCAAATGGGCGGTAGGCGTG-3'
TAGCAGAGCTCGTTAGTGACCGTCAGAATTGCCACCATGGACTACAAGGACGACGATGACAAGAATTCTG
CAGGATCCAAAATGGAAAATTGTCTAGGAGAATCCAGGCATGAAGTAGAAAAATCAGAAATCAGTGAAAA
CACAGATGCTTCGGGCAAAATAGAGAAATATAATGTTCCGCTGAACAGGCTTAAGATGATGTTTGAGAAA
GGTGAACCAACTCAAACTAAGATTCTCCGGGCCCAAAGCCGAAGTGCAAGTGGAAGGAAGATCTCTGAAA
ACAGCTATTCTCTAGATGACCTGGAAATAGGCCCAGGTCAGTTGTCATCTTCTACATTTGACTCGGAGAA
AAATGAGAGTAGACGAAATCTGGAACTTCCACGCCTCTCAGAAACCTCTATAAAGGATCGAATGGCCAAG
TACCAGGCAGCTGTGTCCAAACAAAGCAGCTCAACCAACTATACAAATGAGCTGAAAGCCAGTGGTGGCG
AAATCAAAATTCATAAAATGGAGCAAAAGGAGAATGTGCCCCCAGGTCCTGAGGTCTGCATCACCCATCA
GGAAGGGGAAAAGATTTCTGCAAATGAGAATAGCCTGGCAGTCCGTTCCACCCCTGCCGAAGATGACTCC
CCAGGTGACTCCCAGGTTAAGAGTGAGGTTCAACAGCCTGTCCATCCCAAGCCACTAAGTCCAGATTCCA
GAGCCTCCAGTCTTTCTGAAAGTTCTCCTCCCAAAGCAATGAAGAAGTTTCAGGCACCTGCAAGAGAGAC
CTGCGTGGAATGTCAGAAGACAGTCTATCCAATGGAGCGTCTCTTGGCCAACCAGCAGGTGTTTCACATC
AGCTGCTTCCGTTGCTCCTATTGCAACAACAAACTCAGTCTAGGAACATATGCATCTTTACATGGAAGAA
TCTATTGTAAGCCTCACTTCAATCAACTCTTTAAATCTAAGGGCAACTATGATGAAGGCTTTGGGCACAG
ACCACACAAGGATCTATGGGCAAGCAAAA
