>Addgene plasmid #40928 | pCMV5-Flag-EPLIN alpha | addgene partial sequence | sequence record 56578 | hGH-PA-R 5'-CCAGCTTGGTTCCCAATAGA-3'
ACTTGCCCCTTGCTCCATACCACCCCCCTCCACCCCATAATATTATAGAAGGACACCTAGTCAGACAAAA
TGATGCAACTTAATTTTATTAGGACAAGGCTGGTGGGCACTGGAGTGGCAACTTCCAGGGCCAGGAGAGG
CACTGGGGAGGGGTCACAGGGATGCCACCCAAGCTTTAATCGATGTCGACTCACTCTTCATCCTCATCCT
CATCATAATACCGATTTCTCTTTATCTGTTCTTCCACAGAGAGCTCTTTGACCACTTCTCCCTCCCAGAG
TTCCACATCCTGGGATTTCTGATTCTGAGTAGTGAATTCTTCAGCAAAGGTGTTGTCTACAAAACTCGAC
CAATTCAGAGACTTGGGTTCTTGTGGAGATTGTTGTTTGAGGAAGCTGTTATCATCTTCATCGGAGTCTG
CACCATTTTCTACAAGATTCTCATTCTCCATCTCCAAACTATGACCTTCCTTACTTCTCTTCCCTGTCTC
TCCTTTAGATTCTTTGTTTTGCCAGGTTGTTTTTCCCACATTCCCATTCTTCTTAGAAGCCTTGGCATTT
TCCACTTGTTTCCTTTCTGCAACTCTTCCACCCACAGACTCTTCACTCTGCTCTGACATGCTCCAGCCTT
TCCTGATAGGTGGGGACACAGTTTTTGGGCTCTTGACAGAGGTGCTTTGAAATGAAGCTGCTACAGTGAA
TGGGCGGCTTCTTTCCTTCAGTGAAGAAGATCGTCTTAGCTTCTTCAGATCTAGATCGACATCCTCAGGA
ACTTCGGGCTTGCTGATTTCGTCTTCAGGAGGCCATTTGGGCTTTGACATTTTGATCCCTTCCTCCAAGG
CACTTCCTGAACTTCCAAGTTCAGTGGGGGGTGGCCAGGCGATCCTCAGCTTCTTGGTTTCAGCTGGCTT
GTCTTCCTTCTCCTGCTGAGAGGAGGCCTTGGCTTCCATACTTGCAGCCAGGACACCCACCTTAGCAATA
GGGGCATCTTCTACCCCTGGGCTGTGA
